>Addgene plasmid #221748 | pMRXIP-GFP-FAPP(PHD) | addgene full sequence | sequence record 443184 | Addgene NGS Result
GACATTGATTATTGACTAGTTATTAATAGTAATCAATTACGGGGTCATTAGTTCATAGCCCATATATGGA
GTTCCGCGTTACATAACTTACGGTAAATGGCCCGCCTGGCTGACCGCCCAACGACCCCCGCCCATTGACG
TCAATAATGACGTATGTTCCCATAGTAACGCCAATAGGGACTTTCCATTGACGTCAATGGGTGGAGTATT
TACGGTAAACTGCCCACTTGGCAGTACATCAAGTGTATCATATGCCAAGTACGCCCCCTATTGACGTCAA
TGACGGTAAATGGCCCGCCTGGCATTATGCCCAGTACATGACCTTATGGGACTTTCCTACTTGGCAGTAC
ATCTACGTATTAGTCATCGCTATTACCATGCTAGAGAACCATCAGATGTTTCCAGGGTGCCCCAAGGACC
TGAAATGACCCTGTGCCTTATTTGAACTAACCAATCAGTTCGCTTCTCGCTTCTGTTCGCGCGCTTCTGC
TCCCCGAGCTCAATAAAAGAGCCCACAACCCCTCACTCGGCGCGCCAGTCCTCCGATTGACTGAGTCGCC
CGGGTACCCGTGTATCCAATAAACCCTCTTGCAGTTGCATCCGACTTGTGGTCTCGCTGTTCCTTGGGAG
GGTCTCCTCTGAGTGATTGACTACCCGTCAGCGGGGGTCTTTCATTTGGGGGCTCGTCCGGGATCGGGAG
ACCCCTGCCCAGGGACCACCGACCCACCACCGGGAGGTAAGCTGGCCAGCAACTTATCTGTGTCTGTCCG
ATTGTCTAGTGTCTATGACTGATTTTATGCGCCTGCGTCGGTACTAGTTAGCTAACTAGCTCTGTATCTG
GCGGACCCGTGGTGGAACTGACGAGTTCGGAACACCCGGCCGCAACCCTGGGAGACGTCCCAGGGACTTC
GGGGGCCGTTTTTGTGGCCCGACCTGAGTCCAAAAATCCCGATCGTTTTGGACTCTTTGGTGCACCCCCC
TTAGAGGAGGGATATGTGGTTCTGGTAGGAGACGAGAACCTAAAACAGTTCCCGCCTCCGTCTGAATTTT
TGCTTTCGGTTTGGGACCGAAGCCGCGCCGCGCGTCTTGTCTGCTGCAGCATCGTTCTGTGTTGTCTCTG
TCTGACTGTGTTTCTGTATTTGTCTGAAAATATGGGCCCGGGCCAGACTGTTACCACTCCCTTAAGTTTG
ACCTTAGGTCACTGGAAAGATGTCGAGCGGATCGCTCACAACCAGTCGGTAGATGTCAAGAAGAGACGTT
GGGTTACCTTCTGCTCTGCAGAATGGCCAACCTTTAACGTCGGATGGCCGCGAGACGGCACCTTTAACCG
AGACCTCATCACCCAGGTTAAGATCAAGGTCTTTTCACCTGGCCCGCATGGACACCCAGACCAGGTCCCC
TACATCGTGACCTGGGAAGCCTTGGCTTTTGACCCCCCTCCCTGGGTCAAGCCCTTTGTACACCCTAAGC
CTCCGCCTCCTCTTCCTCCATCCGCCCCGTCTCTCCCCCTTGAACCTCCTCGTTCGACCCCGCCTCGATC
CTCCCTTTATCCAGCCCTCACTCCTTCTCTAGGCGCCCCCATATGGCCATATGAGATCTTATATGGGGCA
CCCCCGCCCCTTGTAAACTTCCCTGACCCTGACATGACAAGAGTTACTAACAGCCCCTCTCTCCAAGCTC
ACTTACAGGCTCTCTACTTAGTCCAGCACGAAGTCTGGAGACCTCTGGCGGCAGCCTACCAAGAACAACT
GGACCGACCGGTGGTACCTCACCCTTACCGAGTCGGCGACACAGTGTGGGTCCGCCGACACCAGACTAAG
AACCTAGAACCTCGCTGGAAAGGACCTTACACAGTCCTGCTGACCACCCCCACCGCCCTCAAAGTAGACG
GCATCGCAGCTTGGATACACGCCGCCCACGTGAAGGCTGCCGACCCCGGGGGTGGACCATCCTCTAGACT
GCCGGATCTGCCATCGATATAAAGCTTGCCACCATGGTGAGCAAGGGCGAGGAGCTGTTCACCGGGGTGG
TGCCCATCCTGGTCGAGCTGGACGGCGACGTAAACGGCCACAAGTTCAGCGTGTCCGGCGAGGGCGAGGG
CGATGCCACCTACGGCAAGCTGACCCTGAAGTTCATCTGCACCACCGGCAAGCTGCCCGTGCCCTGGCCC
ACCCTCGTGACCACCCTGACCTACGGCGTGCAGTGCTTCAGCCGCTACCCCGACCACATGAAGCAGCACG
ACTTCTTCAAGTCCGCCATGCCCGAAGGCTACGTCCAGGAGCGCACCATCTTCTTCAAGGACGACGGCAA
CTACAAGACCCGCGCCGAGGTGAAGTTCGAGGGCGACACCCTGGTGAACCGCATCGAGCTGAAGGGCATC
GACTTCAAGGAGGACGGCAACATCCTGGGGCACAAGCTGGAGTACAACTACAACAGCCACAACGTCTATA
TCATGGCCGACAAGCAGAAGAACGGCATCAAGGTGAACTTCAAGATCCGCCACAACATCGAGGACGGCAG
CGTGCAGCTCGCCGACCACTACCAGCAGAACACCCCCATCGGCGACGGCCCCGTGCTGCTGCCCGACAAC
CACTACCTGAGCACCCAGTCCGCCCTGAGCAAAGACCCCAACGAGAAGCGCGATCACATGGTCCTGCTGG
AGTTCGTGACCGCCGCCGGGATCACTCTCGGCATGGACGAGCTGTACAAGGGTTCAGGCTCGGGATCCAT
GGAGGGGGTGTTGTACAAGTGGACCAACTATCTCACAGGCTGGCAGCCTCGTTGGTTTGTTTTAGATAAT
GGAATCTTATCCTACTATGATTCACAAGATGATGTTTGCAAAGGGAGCAAAGGAAGCATAAAGATGGCAG
TTTGTGAAATTAAAGTTCATTCAGCAGACAACACAAGAATGGAATTAATCATTCCTGGAGAGCAGCATTT
CTACATGAAGGCAGTGAATGCAGCTGAAAGACAGAGGTGGCTGGTCGCTCTGGGGAGCTCCAAAGCATGT
TTGACTGATACAAGGACTTGAGAATTCGGGTCTCGAGAGCGGCCGCTACGTAAATTCCGCCCCCCCCCCT
AACGTTACTGGCCGAAGCCGCTTGGAATAAGGCCGGTGTGCGTTTGTCTATATGTTATTTTCCACCATAT
TGCCGTCTTTTGGCAATGTGAGGGCCCGGAAACCTGGCCCTGTCTTCTTGACGAGCATTCCTAGGGGTCT
TTCCCCTCTCGCCAAAGGAATGCAAGGTCTGTTGAATGTCGTGAAGGAAGCAGTTCCTCTGGAAGTTTCT
TGAAGACAAACAACGTCTGTAGCGACCCTTTGCAGGCAGCGGAACCCCCCACCTGGCGACAGGTGCCTCT
GCGGCCAAAAGCCACGTGTATAAGATACACCTGCAAAGGCGGCACAACCCCAGTGCCACGTTGTGAGTTG
GATAGTTGTGGAAAGAGTCAAATGGCTCTCCTCAAGCGTATTCAACAAGGGGCTGAAGGATGCCCAGAAG
GTACCCCATTGTATGGGATCTGATCTGGGGCCTCGGTGCACATGCTTTACATGTGTTTAGTCGAGGTTAA
AAAAACGTCTAGGCCCCCCGAACCACGGGGACGTGGTTTTCCTTTGAAAAACACGATGATAATATGGCCA
CAACCGTCGACATGACCGAGTACAAGCCCACGGTGCGCCTCGCCACCCGCGACGACGTCCCCCGGGCCGT
ACGCACCCTCGCCGCCGCGTTCGCCGACTACCCCGCCACGCGCCACACCGTCGACCCGGACCGCCACATC
GAGCGGGTCACCGAGCTGCAAGAACTCTTCCTCACGCGCGTCGGGCTCGACATCGGCAAGGTGTGGGTCG
CGGACGACGGCGCCGCGGTGGCGGTCTGGACCACGCCGGAGAGCGTCGAAGCGGGGGCGGTGTTCGCCGA
GATCGGCCCGCGCATGGCCGAGTTGAGCGGTTCCCGGCTGGCCGCGCAGCAACAGATGGAAGGCCTCCTG
GCGCCGCACCGGCCCAAGGAGCCCGCGTGGTTCCTGGCCACCGTCGGCGTCTCGCCCGACCACCAGGGCA
AGGGTCTGGGCAGCGCCGTCGTGCTCCCCGGAGTGGAGGCGGCCGAGCGCGCCGGGGTGCCCGCCTTCCT
GGAGACCTCCGCGCCCCGCAACCTCCCCTTCTACGAGCGGCTCGGCTTCACCGTCACCGCCGACGTCGAG
GTGCCCGAAGGACCGCGCACCTGGTGCATGACCCGCAAGCCCGGTGCCTGAGTCGACCGCCCGCCCCACG
ACCCGCAGCGCCCGACCGAAAGGAGCGCACGACCCCATGGCTCGACGATAAAATAAAAGATTTTATTTAG
TCTCCAGAAAAAGGGGGGAATGAAAGACCCCACCTGTAGGTTTGGCAAGCTAGCTTAAGTAACGCCATTT
TGCAAGGCATGGAAAAATACATAACTGAGAATAGAGAAGTTCAGATCAAGGTCAGGAACAGATGGAACAG
CTGAATATGGGCCAAACAGGATATCTGTGGTAAGCAGTTCCTGCCCCGGCTCAGGGCCAAGAACAGATGG
AACAGCTGAATATGGGCCAAACAGGATATCTGTGGTAAGCAGTTCCTGCCCCGGCTCAGGGCCAAGAACA
GATGGTCCCCAGATGCGGTCCAGCCCTCAGCAGTTTCTAGAGAACCATCAGATGTTTCCAGGGTGCCCCA
AGGACCTGAAATGACCCTGTGCCTTATTTGAACTAACCAATCAGTTCGCTTCTCGCTTCTGTTCGCGCGC
TTCTGCTCCCCGAGCTCAATAAAAGAGCCCACAACCCCTCACTCGGGGCGCCAGTCCTCCGATTGACTGA
GTCGCCCGGGTACCCGTGTATCCAATAAACCCTCTTGCAGTTGCATCCGACTTGTGGTCTCGCTGTTCCT
TGGGAGGGTCTCCTCTGAGTGATTGACTACCCGTCAGCGGGGGTCTTTCACATGCAGCATGTATCAAAAT
TAATTTGGTTTTTTTTCTTAAGTATTTACATTAAATGGCCATAGTTGCATTAATGAATCGGCCAACGCGC
GGGGAGAGGCGGTTTGCGTATTGGGCGCTCTTCCGCTTCCTCGCTCACTGACTCGCTGCGCTCGGTCGTT
CGGCTGCGGCGAGCGGTATCAGCTCACTCAAAGGCGGTAATACGGTTATCCACAGAATCAGGGGATAACG
CAGGAAAGAACATGTGAGCAAAAGGCCAGCAAAAGGCCAGGAACCGTAAAAAGGCCGCGTTGCTGGCGTT
TTTCCATAGGCTCCGCCCCCCTGACGAGCATCACAAAAATCGACGCTCAAGTCAGAGGTGGCGAAACCCG
ACAGGACTATAAAGATACCAGGCGTTTCCCCCTGGAAGCTCCCTCGTGCGCTCTCCTGTTCCGACCCTGC
CGCTTACCGGATACCTGTCCGCCTTTCTCCCTTCGGGAAGCGTGGCGCTTTCTCATAGCTCACGCTGTAG
GTATCTCAGTTCGGTGTAGGTCGTTCGCTCCAAGCTGGGCTGTGTGCACGAACCCCCCGTTCAGCCCGAC
CGCTGCGCCTTATCCGGTAACTATCGTCTTGAGTCCAACCCGGTAAGACACGACTTATCGCCACTGGCAG
CAGCCACTGGTAACAGGATTAGCAGAGCGAGGTATGTAGGCGGTGCTACAGAGTTCTTGAAGTGGTGGCC
TAACTACGGCTACACTAGAAGAACAGTATTTGGTATCTGCGCTCTGCTGAAGCCAGTTACCTTCGGAAAA
AGAGTTGGTAGCTCTTGATCCGGCAAACAAACCACCGCTGGTAGCGGTGGTTTTTTTGTTTGCAAGCAGC
AGATTACGCGCAGAAAAAAAGGATCTCAAGAAGATCCTTTGATCTTTTCTACGGGGTCTGACGCTCAGTG
GAACGAAAACTCACGTTAAGGGATTTTGGTCATGAGATTATCAAAAAGGATCTTCACCTAGATCCTTTTG
CGGCCGGCCGCAAATCAATCTAAAGTATATATGAGTAAACTTGGTCTGACAGTTACCAATGCTTAATCAG
TGAGGCACCTATCTCAGCGATCTGTCTATTTCGTTCATCCATAGTTGCCTGACTCCCCGTCGTGTAGATA
ACTACGATACGGGAGGGCTTACCATCTGGCCCCAGTGCTGCAATGATACCGCGAGACCCACGCTCACCGG
CTCCAGATTTATCAGCAATAAACCAGCCAGCCGGAAGGGCCGAGCGCAGAAGTGGTCCTGCAACTTTATC
CGCCTCCATCCAGTCTATTAATTGTTGCCGGGAAGCTAGAGTAAGTAGTTCGCCAGTTAATAGTTTGCGC
AACGTTGTTGCCATTGCTACAGGCATCGTGGTGTCACGCTCGTCGTTTGGTATGGCTTCATTCAGCTCCG
GTTCCCAACGATCAAGGCGAGTTACATGATCCCCCATGTTGTGCAAAAAAGCGGTTAGCTCCTTCGGTCC
TCCGATCGTTGTCAGAAGTAAGTTGGCCGCAGTGTTATCACTCATGGTTATGGCAGCACTGCATAATTCT
CTTACTGTCATGCCATCCGTAAGATGCTTTTCTGTGACTGGTGAGTACTCAACCAAGTCATTCTGAGAAT
AGTGTATGCGGCGACCGAGTTGCTCTTGCCCGGCGTCAACACGGGATAATACCGCGCCACATAGCAGAAC
TTTAAAAGTGCTCATCATTGGAAAACGTTCTTCGGGGCGAAAACTCTCAAGGATCTTACCGCTGTTGAGA
TCCAGTTCGATGTAACCCACTCGTGCACCCAACTGATCTTCAGCATCTTTTACTTTCACCAGCGTTTCTG
GGTGAGCAAAAACAGGAAGGCAAAATGCCGCAAAAAAGGGAATAAGGGCGACACGGAAATGTTGAATACT
CATACTCTTCCTTTTTCAATATTATTGAAGCATTTATCAGGGTTATTGTCTCATGAGCGGATACATATTT
GAATGTATTTAGAAAAATAAACAAATAGGGGTTCCGCGCACATTTCCCCGAAAAGTGCCACCTGACGTCT
AAGAAACCATTATTATCATGACATTAACCTATAAAAATAGGCGTATCACGAGGCCCTTTCGTCTTCACTA
TAGGAGCTTGGCCCATTGCATACGTTGTATCCATATCATAATATGTACATTTATATTGGCTCATGTCCAA
CATTACCGCCATGTT
Features (pLannotate 1.2.2; 15 found; start..end, strand, type, name):
      1..380     +  enhancer       CMV enhancer: human cytomegalovirus immediate early enhancer
    381..676     +  LTR            3' LTR (ΔU3) (fragment): self-inactivating 3' long terminal repeat (LTR) from Moloney murine leukemia virus
    739..1096    +  misc_feature   MMLV Ψ: packaging signal of Moloney murine leukemia virus (MMLV)
   1161..1577    +  CDS            gag (truncated): truncated Moloney murine leukemia virus (MMLV) gag gene lacking the start codon
   1587..1961    +  misc_feature   pol region: Moloney murine leukemia virus (MMLV) pol region containing the splice acceptor site
   1994..2710    +  CDS            EGFP: EGFP is a basic (constitutively fluorescent) green fluorescent protein published in 1996, derived from Aequorea victoria. It is reported to be a rapidly-maturing weak dimer with moderate acid sensitivity.
   2729..3028    +  CDS            PLEKHA3 (fragment): PKHA3_HUMAN - Also known as FAPP1. Experimental evidence at protein level: Swiss-Prot protein existence level 1. Plays a role in regulation of vesicular cargo transport from the trans-Golgi network (TGN) to the plasma membrane (PubMed:15107860). Regulates Golgi phosphatidylinositol 4-phosphate (PtdIns(4)P) levels and activates the PtdIns(4)P phosphatase activity of SACM1L when it binds PtdIns(4)P in 'trans' configuration (PubMed:30659099). Binds preferentially to PtdIns(4)P (PubMed:11001876, PubMed:15107860). Negatively regulates APOB secretion from hepatocytes (PubMed:30659099). From Homo sap
   3070..3645    +  misc_feature   IRES2: internal ribosome entry site (IRES) of the encephalomyocarditis virus (EMCV)
   3652..4251    +  CDS            PuroR: puromycin N-acetyltransferase; pac from Streptomyces alboniger; confers resistance to puromycin
   4359..4480    +  LTR            3' LTR (ΔU3) (fragment): self-inactivating 3' long terminal repeat (LTR) from Moloney murine leukemia virus
   4481..4950    +  LTR            LTR: long terminal repeat from Moloney murine leukemia virus
   5016..5068    -  CDS            lacI (fragment): lac repressor; lacI; The lac repressor binds to the lac operator to inhibit transcription in E. coli. This inhibition can be relieved by adding lactose or isopropyl-β-D-thiogalactopyranoside (IPTG).
   5251..5839    -  rep_origin     ori: high-copy-number ColE1/pMB1/pBR322/pUC origin of replication
   6003..6863    -  CDS            AmpR: β-lactamase; bla; confers resistance to ampicillin, carbenicillin, and related antibiotics
   6864..6968    -  promoter       AmpR promoter: bla
