[The description below was written by a language model from this plasmid's Addgene catalogue record and pLannotate feature annotations shown in this document.]
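Description:
pMRXIP-GFP-FAPP(PHD) is a Moloney murine leukemia virus-based retroviral vector built on the pMRX-IP backbone, designed for stable expression of a fluorescent lipid-binding probe in mammalian cells. It is maintained in E. coli through a high-copy ColE1/pUC-type origin and an ampicillin resistance gene (β-lactamase with its own promoter). The viral portion begins with a CMV enhancer joined to LTR sequence, a hybrid 5′ arrangement that typically drives strong transcription of the viral genome in packaging cells. This is followed by the MMLV Ψ packaging signal, a truncated gag lacking its start codon, and a pol region containing a splice acceptor, and the unit is closed by a downstream MMLV LTR.

The payload is a bicistronic cassette. EGFP is fused to the N-terminus of the insert, a roughly 300 bp fragment of human PLEKHA3 (FAPP1) encoding amino acids 1–101, the pleckstrin homology domain. FAPP1 binds preferentially to phosphatidylinositol 4-phosphate, so the fusion can report the location of PI4P-containing membranes in cells; the associated study concerns PI4P accumulation on autophagosomes. No separate internal promoter is annotated, so expression appears to depend on LTR-driven transcription. An EMCV IRES downstream of the fusion allows translation of a resistance gene from the same transcript, linking drug selection to probe expression. The sources disagree here: the catalogue lists blasticidin as the selectable marker, whereas the annotated sequence contains a puromycin N-acetyltransferase gene, consistent with the "IP" (IRES-puro) backbone name. The short lacI fragment annotated in the backbone is probably a cloning remnant.
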