Addgene plasmid #221748: pMRXIP-GFP-FAPP(PHD)
Purpose: Stable expression of GFP-FAPP(PHD) in mammalian cells
Depositing lab: Noboru Mizushima. Depositing organization: The University of Tokyo. Publication: Syntaxin 17 recruitment to mature autophagosomes is temporally regulated by PI4P accumulation. Shinoda S, Sakai Y, Matsui T, Uematsu M, Koyama-Honda I, Sakamaki JI, Yamamoto H, Mizushima N. Elife. 2024 Jun 4;12:RP92189. doi: 10.7554/eLife.92189. PubMed 38831696.
Backbone
  Vector backbone: pMRX-IP
  Backbone manufacturer: Dr.Shoji Yamaoka of Tokyo Medical and Dental University
  Backbone size w/o insert (bp): 6137
  Total vector size (bp): 7154
  Vector type: Mammalian Expression, Retroviral
  Selectable markers: Blasticidin
Growth in bacteria
  Bacterial resistance: Ampicillin, 100 μg/mL
  Growth temperature: 37°C
  Growth strain: NEB Stable
  Growth instructions: 100 μg/mL
  Copy number: High Copy
Gene/Insert
  Gene/Insert name: FAPP (alt name: FAPP(PHD))
  Species: H. sapiens (human)
  Insert size (bp): 300
  Mutation: amino acids 1–101
  GenBank ID: NM_001807
  Entrez Gene: PLEKHA3 (a.k.a. FAPP1)
  Tag / fusion protein: GFP (N terminal on insert)
  Cloning method: Gibson Cloning
  Sequencing primers: 5′ AAGggttcaggctcgGGATCCatggagggggtgttg; 3′ CCGCtCTCGAGacccGAATTCTCAagtccttgtatcagtcaaacat
Terms and licenses: Academic/Nonprofit Terms; Industry Terms: Not Available to Industry
How to cite: pMRXIP-GFP-FAPP(PHD) was a gift from Noboru Mizushima (Addgene plasmid # 221748 ; http://n2t.net/addgene:221748 ; RRID:Addgene_221748)
